Addgene plasmid #183475: pGEM4Z-EGFP
Purpose: This plasmid can be used to prepare EGFP mRNA by In Vitro Transcription
Depositing lab: Chantal Pichon. Depositing organization: CNRS UPR 4301, Centre de Biophysique Moleculaire. Publication: Neutral Lipopolyplexes for In Vivo Delivery of Conventional and Replicative RNA Vaccine. Perche F, Clemencon R, Schulze K, Ebensen T, Guzman CA, Pichon C. Mol Ther Nucleic Acids. 2019 Sep 6;17:767-775. doi: 10.1016/j.omtn.2019.07.014. Epub 2019 Jul 30. PubMed 31446119.
Backbone
  Vector backbone: pGEM4Z
  Backbone manufacturer: Promega
  Backbone size w/o insert (bp): 2400
  Total vector size (bp): 3300
  Vector type: Bacterial Expression
Growth in bacteria
  Bacterial resistance: Ampicillin, 100 μg/mL
  Growth temperature: 37°C
  Growth strain: DH5alpha
  Copy number: Low Copy
Gene/Insert
  Gene/Insert name: EGFP
  Species: Aqueus victoria
  Insert size (bp): 936
  Promoter: T7
  Cloning method: Restriction Enzyme; 5′ cloning site Hind II (not destroyed); 3′ cloning site Spe I (not destroyed)
  Sequencing primers: 5′ TATAATACGACTCACTATAGGGAGACAA
Terms and licenses: Academic/Nonprofit Terms; Industry Terms: Not Available to Industry
How to cite: pGEM4Z-EGFP was a gift from Chantal Pichon (Addgene plasmid # 183475 ; http://n2t.net/addgene:183475 ; RRID:Addgene_183475)
