[The description below was written by a language model from this plasmid's Addgene catalogue record and pLannotate feature annotations shown in this document.]
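Description:
pGEM4Z-EGFP is a small bacterial plasmid built on Promega's pGEM4Z cloning/transcription backbone and intended as a template for producing EGFP messenger RNA by in vitro transcription. It is propagated in E. coli under ampicillin selection, with β-lactamase (AmpR) expressed from its own bla promoter, and replicates from a ColE1/pMB1-type origin. The catalogue entry lists it as low copy, whereas the annotation describes the origin as the high-copy pUC-type form and finds only short fragments of rop and the pBR322 bom region, so the copy-number designation should be treated cautiously. The catalogue gives a total size of about 3.3 kb, while the sequenced record is roughly 3.5 kb.

The payload is the original mammalian codon-optimised enhanced GFP coding sequence, derived from the jellyfish Aequorea victoria protein. It sits in the sense orientation a short distance downstream of a bacteriophage T7 promoter and is flanked by remnants of the pUC18/19-type multiple cloning site; the record states it was inserted by restriction cloning with both sites retained. The stated insert size is somewhat larger than the 720 bp open reading frame, but no untranslated regions or poly(A) tract are annotated, so the record does not say what the extra sequence is. Upstream of the T7 promoter lie the usual lac regulatory leftovers of the backbone (a lacI fragment, CAP binding site, lac promoter and operator), which play no role in the intended use. T7 RNA polymerase transcribes the EGFP cassette to yield reporter mRNA. The associated publication concerns lipopolyplex formulations for in vivo delivery of RNA vaccines, which suggests use as a reporter for mRNA delivery and expression.
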