Features (pLannotate 1.2.2; 13 found; start..end, strand, type, name):
    176..275     -  misc_feature   bom (fragment): basis of mobility region from pBR322
    377..412     -  CDS            rop (fragment): Rop protein, which maintains plasmids at low copy number; rop
    507..611     +  promoter       AmpR promoter: bla
    612..1472    +  CDS            AmpR: β-lactamase; bla; confers resistance to ampicillin, carbenicillin, and related antibiotics
   1643..2231    +  rep_origin     ori: high-copy-number ColE1/pMB1/pBR322/pUC origin of replication
   2414..2506    +  CDS            lacI (fragment): lac repressor; lacI; The lac repressor binds to the lac operator to inhibit transcription in E. coli. This inhibition can be relieved by adding lactose or isopropyl-β-D-thiogalactopyranoside (IPTG).
   2519..2540    +  protein_bind   CAP binding site: CAP binding activates transcription in the presence of cAMP. E. coli catabolite activator protein
   2555..2585    +  promoter       lac promoter: promoter for the E. coli lac operon
   2593..2609    +  protein_bind   lac operator: The lac repressor binds to the lac operator to inhibit transcription in E. coli. This inhibition can be relieved by adding lactose or isopropyl-β-D-thiogalactopyranoside (IPTG). lac repressor encoded by lacI
   2652..2670    +  promoter       T7 promoter: promoter for bacteriophage T7 RNA polymerase
   2676..2711    -  misc_feature   MCS (fragment): pUC18/19 multiple cloning site
   2725..3444    +  CDS            EGFP: the original enhanced GFP (Yang et al., 1996) mammalian codon-optimized
   3454..3480    -  misc_feature   MCS (fragment): pUC18/19 multiple cloning site
>Addgene plasmid #183475 | pGEM4Z-EGFP | addgene full sequence | sequence record 366412 | Addgene NGS Result
AAAAAAAAAAAAAAAAAAAAAAAAAAAAAAAAAAAAAAAAAAAAAAAAAAAAAAAAAAAAAAAAAAAAAA
AAAAAAAAAAAAAAAAAAAAAAAAAAAAAAAAAAAAAAAAAAAAAAAAAAAAAAAAAAAAAAAAAAAAAA
AAAAAAAAAAAAAAAAAAAAAAAAAACTAGTGGCGCCTGATGCGGTATTTTCTCCTTACGCATCTGTGCG
GTATTTCACACCGCATATGGTGCACTCTCAGTACAATCTGCTCTGATGCCGCATAGTTAAGCCAGCCCCG
ACACCCGCCAACACCCGCTGACGCGCCCTGACGGGCTTGTCTGCTCCCGGCATCCGCTTACAGACAAGCT
GTGACCGTCTCCGGGAGCTGCATGTGTCAGAGGTTTTCACCGTCATCACCGAAACGCGCGAGACGAAAGG
GCCTCGTGATACGCCTATTTTTATAGGTTAATGTCATGATAATAATGGTTTCTTAGACGTCAGGTGGCAC
TTTTCGGGGAAATGTGCGCGGAACCCCTATTTGTTTATTTTTCTAAATACATTCAAATATGTATCCGCTC
ATGAGACAATAACCCTGATAAATGCTTCAATAATATTGAAAAAGGAAGAGTATGAGTATTCAACATTTCC
GTGTCGCCCTTATTCCCTTTTTTGCGGCATTTTGCCTTCCTGTTTTTGCTCACCCAGAAACGCTGGTGAA
AGTAAAAGATGCTGAAGATCAGTTGGGTGCACGAGTGGGTTACATCGAACTGGATCTCAACAGCGGTAAG
ATCCTTGAGAGTTTTCGCCCCGAAGAACGTTTTCCAATGATGAGCACTTTTAAAGTTCTGCTATGTGGCG
CGGTATTATCCCGTATTGACGCCGGGCAAGAGCAACTCGGTCGCCGCATACACTATTCTCAGAATGACTT
GGTTGAGTACTCACCAGTCACAGAAAAGCATCTTACGGATGGCATGACAGTAAGAGAATTATGCAGTGCT
GCCATAACCATGAGTGATAACACTGCGGCCAACTTACTTCTGACAACGATCGGAGGACCGAAGGAGCTAA
CCGCTTTTTTGCACAACATGGGGGATCATGTAACTCGCCTTGATCGTTGGGAACCGGAGCTGAATGAAGC
CATACCAAACGACGAGCGTGACACCACGATGCCTGTAGCAATGGCAACAACGTTGCGCAAACTATTAACT
GGCGAACTACTTACTCTAGCTTCCCGGCAACAATTAATAGACTGGATGGAGGCGGATAAAGTTGCAGGAC
CACTTCTGCGCTCGGCCCTTCCGGCTGGCTGGTTTATTGCTGATAAATCTGGAGCCGGTGAGCGTGGGTC
TCGCGGTATCATTGCAGCACTGGGGCCAGATGGTAAGCCCTCCCGTATCGTAGTTATCTACACGACGGGG
AGTCAGGCAACTATGGATGAACGAAATAGACAGATCGCTGAGATAGGTGCCTCACTGATTAAGCATTGGT
AACTGTCAGACCAAGTTTACTCATATATACTTTAGATTGATTTAAAACTTCATTTTTAATTTAAAAGGAT
CTAGGTGAAGATCCTTTTTGATAATCTCATGACCAAAATCCCTTAACGTGAGTTTTCGTTCCACTGAGCG
TCAGACCCCGTAGAAAAGATCAAAGGATCTTCTTGAGATCCTTTTTTTCTGCGCGTAATCTGCTGCTTGC
AAACAAAAAAACCACCGCTACCAGCGGTGGTTTGTTTGCCGGATCAAGAGCTACCAACTCTTTTTCCGAA
GGTAACTGGCTTCAGCAGAGCGCAGATACCAAATACTGTTCTTCTAGTGTAGCCGTAGTTAGGCCACCAC
TTCAAGAACTCTGTAGCACCGCCTACATACCTCGCTCTGCTAATCCTGTTACCAGTGGCTGCTGCCAGTG
GCGATAAGTCGTGTCTTACCGGGTTGGACTCAAGACGATAGTTACCGGATAAGGCGCAGCGGTCGGGCTG
AACGGGGGGTTCGTGCACACAGCCCAGCTTGGAGCGAACGACCTACACCGAACTGAGATACCTACAGCGT
GAGCTATGAGAAAGCGCCACGCTTCCCGAAGGGAGAAAGGCGGACAGGTATCCGGTAAGCGGCAGGGTCG
GAACAGGAGAGCGCACGAGGGAGCTTCCAGGGGGAAACGCCTGGTATCTTTATAGTCCTGTCGGGTTTCG
CCACCTCTGACTTGAGCGTCGATTTTTGTGATGCTCGTCAGGGGGGCGGAGCCTATGGAAAAACGCCAGC
AACGCGGCCTTTTTACGGTTCCTGGCCTTTTGCTGGCCTTTTGCTCACATGTTCTTTCCTGCGTTATCCC
CTGATTCTGTGGATAACCGTATTACCGCCTTTGAGTGAGCTGATACCGCTCGCCGCAGCCGAACGACCGA
GCGCAGCGAGTCAGTGAGCGAGGAAGCGGAAGAGCGCCCAATACGCAAACCGCCTCTCCCCGCGCGTTGG
CCGATTCATTAATGCAGCTGGCACGACAGGTTTCCCGACTGGAAAGCGGGCAGTGAGCGCAACGCAATTA
ATGTGAGTTAGCTCACTCATTAGGCACCCCAGGCTTTACACTTTATGCTTCCGGCTCGTATGTTGTGTGG
AATTGTGAGCGGATAACAATTTCACACAGGAAACAGCTATGACCATGATTACGCCAAGCTCTAATACGAC
TCACTATAGGGAGACAAGCTTGCATGCCTGCAGGTCGACTCTAGAGGATCCACCGGTCGCCACCATGGTG
AGCAAGGGCGAGGAGCTGTTCACCGGGGTGGTGCCCATCCTGGTCGAGCTGGACGGCGACGTAAACGGCC
ACAAGTTCAGCGTGTCCGGCGAGGGCGAGGGCGATGCCACCTACGGCAAGCTGACCCTGAAGTTCATCTG
CACCACCGGCAAGCTGCCCGTGCCCTGGCCCACCCTCGTGACCACCCTGACCTACGGCGTGCAGTGCTTC
AGCCGCTACCCCGACCACATGAAGCAGCACGACTTCTTCAAGTCCGCCATGCCCGAAGGCTACGTCCAGG
AGCGCACCATCTTCTTCAAGGACGACGGCAACTACAAGACCCGCGCCGAGGTGAAGTTCGAGGGCGACAC
CCTGGTGAACCGCATCGAGCTGAAGGGCATCGACTTCAAGGAGGACGGCAACATCCTGGGGCACAAGCTG
GAGTACAACTACAACAGCCACAACGTCTATATCATGGCCGACAAGCAGAAGAACGGCATCAAGGTGAACT
TCAAGATCCGCCACAACATCGAGGACGGCAGCGTGCAGCTCGCCGACCACTACCAGCAGAACACCCCCAT
CGGCGACGGCCCCGTGCTGCTGCCCGACAACCACTACCTGAGCACCCAGTCCGCCCTGAGCAAAGACCCC
AACGAGAAGCGCGATCACATGGTCCTGCTGGAGTTCGTGACCGCCGCCGGGATCACTCTCGGCATGGACG
AGCTGTACAAGTAAAGCGGCCGCGGATCCCCGGGTACCGAGCTCGAATTCTTAATTAAAAAAA
